Addgene plasmid #12881: DCT.VV.Orf193
Purpose: This plasmid was designed for screening purposes and may contain discrepancies relative to the current canonical GenBank version of the gene.
Depositing lab: Jack Bennink & Jon Yewdell. Depositing organization: National Institute of Allergy and Infectious Diseases (NIAID). Publication: Identification of poxvirus CD8+ T cell determinants to enable rational design and characterization of smallpox vaccines. Tscharke DC, Karupiah G, Zhou J, Palmore T, Irvine KR, Haeryfar SM, Williams S, Sidney J, Sette A, Bennink JR, Yewdell JW. J Exp Med. 2005 January 3; 201(1): 95–104. 10.1084/jem.20041912 PubMed 15623576.
Backbone
  Vector backbone: pcDNA 3.1D V5-His-TOPO
  Backbone manufacturer: Invitrogen
  Backbone size w/o insert (bp): 5514
  Vector type: Mammalian Expression
  Selectable markers: Neomycin (select with G418)
Growth in bacteria
  Bacterial resistance: Ampicillin, 100 μg/mL
  Growth temperature: 37°C
  Growth strain: DH5alpha
  Copy number: High Copy
Gene/Insert
  Gene/Insert name: VV.Orf193
  Species: Vaccinia Virus
  Insert size (bp): 243
  Cloning method: Restriction Enzyme; 5′ cloning site BamHI (not destroyed); 3′ cloning site BamHI (not destroyed)
  Sequencing primers: 5′ Universal T7
Terms and licenses: Academic/Nonprofit Terms; Industry Terms: Not Available to Industry
Depositor comments: Please see the Vaccinia kit page ( https://www.addgene.org/vvorf/ ) for more information. The kit page contains the supplemental VVOrfData spreadsheet, which includes important information about this plasmid. The plasmid and insert names provided here relate only to this library. The name of the ORF (if present) in VACV strain Copenhagen and the name of the ORF (if annotated) in VACV strain WR sequence can be found in VVOrfData spreadsheet. Please note that the amino acid sequence given for each ORF in the spreadsheet may contain some errors. Additionally, changes from the expected sequence may be present in these plasmids. Please see Addgene's quality control sequence and sequencing notes in the VVOrfData spreadsheet before ordering this plasmid.
How to cite: DCT.VV.Orf193 was a gift from Jack Bennink & Jon Yewdell (Addgene plasmid # 12881 ; http://n2t.net/addgene:12881 ; RRID:Addgene_12881)
