[The description below was written by a language model from this plasmid's Addgene catalogue record.]
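Description:
DCT.VV.Orf193 is a mammalian expression plasmid built on Invitrogen's pcDNA 3.1D V5-His-TOPO backbone (about 5.5 kb without insert) and carries a short, 243 bp open reading frame from vaccinia virus, designated Orf193. This numbering belongs only to the plasmid library of which the construct is a member. The corresponding ORF names in the Copenhagen and WR strains are not given in the record and have to be looked up in the library's supplementary data. The plasmid is maintained at high copy in E. coli under ampicillin selection, and a neomycin resistance marker allows G418 selection in transfected mammalian cells. The insert is flanked by BamHI sites that remain intact on both sides, and it can be sequenced from the upstream T7 primer site.

No feature table is supplied, so the regulatory elements are not explicitly listed. As a commercial backbone, pcDNA 3.1D V5-His-TOPO normally drives inserts from the CMV immediate-early promoter and offers optional C-terminal V5 and polyhistidine tags. The record does not state whether this ORF is in frame with those tags.

The construct is one of a set of vaccinia ORF expression plasmids made for screening. The associated work sought to identify poxvirus CD8+ T cell determinants to support the design and characterization of smallpox vaccines, which suggests that individual viral ORFs were expressed in mammalian cells to test for T cell recognition. The depositors caution that the clone was made for screening, so it may differ from the current canonical gene sequence, and the available quality-control sequencing notes should be consulted.
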