>Addgene plasmid #12881 | DCT.VV.Orf193 | addgene partial sequence | sequence record 19270 | T7 5'-TAATACGACTCACTATAGGG-3'
AGTACCCTTCACCGAATTCCAGCTGACCACCATGAATATATATTGCAGATATTCATCACTAACATTGGCA
AATTTCTTATGTCTATTGATGAAGCTCTCTATATCGTGTCCAAATAGTCTAGAATTAAAATACTTGGATA
TTTTCTGTTGGAAAGTAGTCAACGGAAGAGTGACCACATTATCGTACAATATATATCCCTTTTTGGAGAG
GTCCGTCATTAATGGAATATGCTTTACAGAGCTAGATACTAACAGAGTACCTATTTTGAGATGGGCAATT
CCCGGGGATCCGAATAAAGGGTCAAGACAATTCTGCAGATATCCAGCACAGTGGCGGCCGCTCGAGTCTA
GAGGGCCCGCGGTTCGAAGGTAAGCCTATCCCTAACCCTCTCCTCGGTCTCGATTCTACGCGTACCGGTC
ATCATCACCATCACCATTGAGTTTAAACCCGCTGATCAGCCTCGACTGTGCCTTCTAGTTGCCAGCCATC
TGTTGTTTGCCCCTCCCCCGTGCCTTCCTTGACCCTGGAAGGTGCCACTCCCACTGTCCTTTCCTAATAA
AATGAGGAAATTGCATCGCATTGTCTGAGTAGGTGTCATTCTA
